Addgene plasmid #66027: C0040 (tetR)_CD
Purpose: MoClo Basic Part: CDS - Controller protein, tetR repressor (represses pTet, C0040. can be inhibited by tetracyclin or aTc) [C:C0040:D]
Depositing lab: Douglas Densmore. Depositing organization: Boston University Main Campus. Publication: CIDAR MoClo: Improved MoClo Assembly Standard and New E. coli Part Library Enable Rapid Combinatorial Design for Synthetic and Traditional Biology. Iverson SV, Haddock TL, Beal J, Densmore DM. ACS Synth Biol. 2016 Jan 15;5(1):99-103. doi: 10.1021/acssynbio.5b00124. Epub 2015 Nov 4. PubMed 26479688.
Backbone
  Vector backbone: DVA
  Vector type: Synthetic Biology
Growth in bacteria
  Bacterial resistance: Ampicillin, 100 μg/mL
  Growth temperature: 37°C
  Growth strain: DH5alpha
  Copy number: Unknown
Gene/Insert
  Gene/Insert name: Transcription factor (alt name: Basic Part - CDS)
  Species: Synthetic
  Cloning method: Unknown
Terms and licenses: Academic/Nonprofit Terms; Industry Terms: Not Available to Industry
How to cite: C0040 (tetR)_CD was a gift from Douglas Densmore (Addgene plasmid # 66027 ; http://n2t.net/addgene:66027 ; RRID:Addgene_66027)
