[The description below was written by a language model from this plasmid's Addgene catalogue record and pLannotate feature annotations shown in this document.]
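Description:
C0040 (tetR)_CD is a Level 0 "basic part" plasmid from the CIDAR MoClo library, a Golden Gate-style modular cloning system for building genetic circuits in E. coli. It is a small (about 2.8 kb) synthetic-biology vector built on the DVA destination backbone. It replicates in E. coli through a high-copy ColE1/pUC-type origin and is selected with ampicillin via the bla (AmpR) gene and its native promoter. Remnants of the BioBrick prefix and suffix flank the part position, and a putative bacterial terminator lies just upstream of the prefix, where it would help insulate the insert region from read-through transcription.

The payload is a promoterless coding sequence only: the TetR repressor from E. coli, fused at its C-terminus to an LVA-variant ssrA degradation tag. TetR binds tet operator sites through its N-terminal helix-turn-helix domain and so represses the pTet promoter. Tetracycline or anhydrotetracycline relieves this repression by lowering the repressor's affinity for the operator. The LVA tag directs the protein to the ClpXP and ClpAP proteases, shortening its half-life so that repressor levels follow changes in expression more quickly, which is useful in dynamic circuits. The "CD" in the name refers to the C and D fusion sites that flank the part, which define the CDS position in the assembly standard. This lets it be joined in a fixed order with separate promoter, ribosome binding site and terminator parts to make a complete transcription unit. The plasmid has no promoter or RBS for tetR, so it serves as a source of the part rather than as an expression construct. The annotated features do not include the type IIS restriction sites used for assembly.
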