Features (pLannotate 1.2.2; 8 found; start..end, strand, type, name):
      2..622     +  CDS            tetR: TETR2_ECOLX - Experimental evidence at protein level: Swiss-Prot protein existence level 1. TetR is the repressor of the tetracycline resistance element; its N-terminal region forms a helix-turn-helix structure and binds DNA. Binding of tetracycline to TetR reduces the repressor affinity for the tetracycline resistance gene (tetA) promoter operator sites. From Escherichia coli.
    623..655     +  CDS            ssrA tag (LVA): C-terminal peptide that mediates degradation in bacteria through the ClpXP and ClpAP proteases (McGinness et al., 2006) mutant LVA variant that confers accelerated degradation under some conditions (Andersen et al., 1998)
    673..693     +  misc_feature   BioBrick suffix: universal suffix for all parts
    870..1458    -  rep_origin     ori: high-copy-number ColE1/pMB1/pBR322/pUC origin of replication
   1629..2489    -  CDS            AmpR: β-lactamase; bla; confers resistance to ampicillin, carbenicillin, and related antibiotics
   2490..2594    -  promoter       AmpR promoter: bla
   2684..2727    -  terminator     bacterial terminator: putative bacterial transcription terminator
   2730..2751    +  misc_feature   BioBrick prefix: BioBrick prefix for parts that do not start with "ATG"
>Addgene plasmid #66027 | C0040 (tetR)_CD | depositor full sequence | sequence record 114172 | C0040 (tetR)_CD sequence 2765 bps
AATGTCCAGATTAGATAAAAGTAAAGTGATTAACAGCGCATTAGAGCTGCTTAATGAGGTCGGAATCGAA
GGTTTAACAACCCGTAAACTCGCCCAGAAGCTAGGTGTAGAGCAGCCTACATTGTATTGGCATGTAAAAA
ATAAGCGGGCTTTGCTCGACGCCTTAGCCATTGAGATGTTAGATAGGCACCATACTCACTTTTGCCCTTT
AGAAGGGGAAAGCTGGCAAGATTTTTTACGTAATAACGCTAAAAGTTTTAGATGTGCTTTACTAAGTCAT
CGCGATGGAGCAAAAGTACATTTAGGTACACGGCCTACAGAAAAACAGTATGAAACTCTCGAAAATCAAT
TAGCCTTTTTATGCCAACAAGGTTTTTCACTAGAGAATGCATTATATGCACTCAGCGCTGTGGGGCATTT
TACTTTAGGTTGCGTATTGGAAGATCAAGAGCATCAAGTCGCTAAAGAAGAAAGGGAAACACCTACTACT
GATAGTATGCCGCCATTATTACGACAAGCTATCGAATTATTTGATCACCAAGGTGCAGAGCCAGCCTTCT
TATTCGGCCTTGAATTGATCATATGCGGATTAGAAAAACAACTTAAATGTGAAAGTGGGTCCGCTGCAAA
CGACGAAAACTACGCTTTAGTAGCTTAATAAAGGTAGAGACCTACTAGTAGCGGCCGCTGCAGGCTTCCT
CGCTCACTGACTCGCTGCGCTCGGTCGTTCGGCTGCGGCGAGCGGTATCAGCTCACTCAAAGGCGGTAAT
ACGGTTATCCACAGAATCAGGGGATAACGCAGGAAAGAACATGTGAGCAAAAGGCCAGCAAAAGGCCAGG
AACCGTAAAAAGGCCGCGTTGCTGGCGTTTTTCCACAGGCTCCGCCCCCCTGACGAGCATCACAAAAATC
GACGCTCAAGTCAGAGGTGGCGAAACCCGACAGGACTATAAAGATACCAGGCGTTTCCCCCTGGAAGCTC
CCTCGTGCGCTCTCCTGTTCCGACCCTGCCGCTTACCGGATACCTGTCCGCCTTTCTCCCTTCGGGAAGC
GTGGCGCTTTCTCATAGCTCACGCTGTAGGTATCTCAGTTCGGTGTAGGTCGTTCGCTCCAAGCTGGGCT
GTGTGCACGAACCCCCCGTTCAGCCCGACCGCTGCGCCTTATCCGGTAACTATCGTCTTGAGTCCAACCC
GGTAAGACACGACTTATCGCCACTGGCAGCAGCCACTGGTAACAGGATTAGCAGAGCGAGGTATGTAGGC
GGTGCTACAGAGTTCTTGAAGTGGTGGCCTAACTACGGCTACACTAGAAGAACAGTATTTGGTATCTGCG
CTCTGCTGAAGCCAGTTACCTTCGGAAAAAGAGTTGGTAGCTCTTGATCCGGCAAACAAACCACCGCTGG
TAGCGGTGGTTTTTTTGTTTGCAAGCAGCAGATTACGCGCAGAAAAAAAGGATCTCAAGAAGATCCTTTG
ATCTTTTCTACGGGGTCTGACGCTCAGTGGAACGAAAACTCACGTTAAGGGATTTTGGTCATGAGATTAT
CAAAAAGGATCTTCACCTAGATCCTTTTAAATTAAAAATGAAGTTTTAAATCAATCTAAAGTATATATGA
GTAAACTTGGTCTGACAGTTACCAATGCTTAATCAGTGAGGCACCTATCTCAGCGATCTGTCTATTTCGT
TCATCCATAGTTGCCTGACTCCCCGTCGTGTAGATAACTACGATACGGGAGGGCTTACCATCTGGCCCCA
GTGCTGCAATGATACCGCGCGACCCACGCTCACCGGCTCCAGATTTATCAGCAATAAACCAGCCAGCCGG
AAGGGCCGAGCGCAGAAGTGGTCCTGCAACTTTATCCGCCTCCATCCAGTCTATTAATTGTTGCCGGGAA
GCTAGAGTAAGTAGTTCGCCAGTTAATAGTTTGCGCAACGTTGTTGCCATTGCTACAGGCATCGTGGTGT
CACGCTCGTCGTTTGGTATGGCTTCATTCAGCTCCGGTTCCCAACGATCAAGGCGAGTTACATGATCCCC
CATGTTGTGCAAAAAAGCGGTTAGCTCCTTCGGTCCTCCGATCGTTGTCAGAAGTAAGTTGGCCGCAGTG
TTATCACTCATGGTTATGGCAGCACTGCATAATTCTCTTACTGTCATGCCATCCGTAAGATGCTTTTCTG
TGACTGGTGAGTACTCAACCAAGTCATTCTGAGAATAGTGTATGCGGCGACCGAGTTGCTCTTGCCCGGC
GTCAATACGGGATAATACCGCGCCACATAGCAGAACTTTAAAAGTGCTCATCATTGGAAAACGTTCTTCG
GGGCGAAAACTCTCAAGGATCTTACCGCTGTTGAGATCCAGTTCGATGTAACCCACTCGTGCACCCAACT
GATCTTCAGCATCTTTTACTTTCACCAGCGTTTCTGGGTGAGCAAAAACAGGAAGGCAAAATGCCGCAAA
AAAGGGAATAAGGGCGACACGGAAATGTTGAATACTCATACTCTTCCTTTTTCAATATTATTGAAGCATT
TATCAGGGTTATTGTCTCATGAGCGGATACATATTTGAATGTATTTAGAAAAATAAACAAATAGGGGTTC
CGCGCACATTTCCCCGAAAAGTGCCACCTGACGTCTAAGAAACCATTATTATCATGACATTAACCTATAA
AAATAGGCGTATCACGAGGCAGAATTTCAGATAAAAAAAATCCTTAGCTTTCGCTAAGGATGATTTCTGG
AATTCGCGGCCGCTTCTAGAGACTAGTGGGTCTCA
