>Addgene plasmid #66027 | C0040 (tetR)_CD | addgene partial sequence | sequence record 114171 | MoCloR 5'-gccacctgacgtctaagaaacc-3'
ATAGGCGTATCACGAGGCAGAATTTCAGATAAAAAAAATCCTTAGCTTTCGCTAAGGATGATTTCTGGAA
TTCGCGGCCGCTTCTAGAGACTAGTGGGTCTCAAATGTCCAGATTAGATAAAAGTAAAGTGATTAACAGC
GCATTAGAGCTGCTTAATGAGGTCGGAATCGAAGGTTTAACAACCCGTAAACTCGCCCAGAAGCTAGGTG
TAGAGCAGCCTACATTGTATTGGCATGTAAAAAATAAGCGGGCTTTGCTCGACGCCTTAGCCATTGAGAT
GTTAGATAGGCACCATACTCACTTTTGCCCTTTAGAAGGGGAAAGCTGGCAAGATTTTTTACGTAATAAC
GCTAAAAGTTTTAGATGTGCTTTACTAAGTCATCGCGATGGAGCAAAAGTACATTTAGGTACACGGCCTA
CAGAAAAACAGTATGAAACTCTCGAAAATCAATTAGCCTTTTTATGCCAACAAGGTTTTTCACTAGAGAA
TGCATTATATGCACTCAGCGCTGTGGGGCATTTTACTTTAGGTTGCGTATTGGAAGATCAAGAGCATCAA
GTCGCTAAAGAAGAAAGGGAAACACCTACTACTGATAGTATGCCGCCATTATTACGACAAGCTATCGAAT
TATTTGATCACCAAGGTGCAGAGCCAGCCTTCTTATTCGGCCTTGAATTGATCATATGCGGATTAGAAAA
ACAACTTAAATGTGAAAGTGGGTCCGCTGCAAACGACGAAAACTACGCTTTAGTAGCTTAATAAAGGTAG
AGACCTACTAGTAGCGGCCGCTGCAGGCTTCCTCGCTCACTGACTCGCTGCGCTCGGTCGTTCGGCTGCG
GCGAGCGGTATCAGCTCACTCAAAGGCGGTAATACGGTTATCCACAGAATCAGG
